Addgene plasmid #39111: BPTF
Purpose: Bacterial expression for structure determination; may not be full ORF
Depositing lab: Nicola Burgess-Brown. Depositing organization: University of Oxford.
Backbone
  Vector backbone: pNIC28-Bsa4
  Backbone manufacturer: SGC
  Vector type: Bacterial Expression
Growth in bacteria
  Bacterial resistance: Kanamycin, 50 μg/mL
  Growth temperature: 37°C
  Growth strain: Mach1
  Copy number: Low Copy
Gene/Insert
  Gene/Insert name: BPTF (alt names: fetal Alzheimer antigen [isoform 1]; PDB:3UV2)
  Species: H. sapiens (human)
  Insert size (bp): 472
  GenBank ID: fetal Alzheimer antigen [isoform 1] PDB:3UV2
  Entrez Gene: BPTF (a.k.a. FAC1, FALZ, NEDDFL, NURF301)
  Tag / fusion protein: His Tev (N terminal on insert)
  Cloning method: Ligation Independent Cloning
  Sequencing primers: 5′ T7; 3′ T7-term
Terms and licenses: Academic/Nonprofit Terms; Industry Terms: Not Available to Industry
How to cite: BPTF was a gift from Nicola Burgess-Brown (Addgene plasmid # 39111 ; http://n2t.net/addgene:39111 ; RRID:Addgene_39111)
