[The description below was written by a language model from this plasmid's Addgene catalogue record.]
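Description:
BPTF is a bacterial expression plasmid built on the pNIC28-Bsa4 backbone from the SGC, designed to produce a fragment of the human BPTF protein (also known as FAC1, FALZ or NURF301, the fetal Alzheimer antigen) for structure determination. The plasmid is maintained in E. coli under kanamycin selection and is recorded as low copy. The origin of replication is not named in the record, and no feature table is provided, so the finer details of the backbone cannot be confirmed here.

The insert is a short human sequence of about 472 bp, introduced by ligation-independent cloning. The record notes explicitly that it may not be the full open reading frame. At this size it can only encode a small portion of BPTF, consistent with a single-domain construct prepared for crystallography, and the entry links it to a deposited PDB structure. The exact domain boundaries are not stated.

The fragment carries an N-terminal His tag followed by a TEV protease site. This arrangement allows purification by immobilised metal affinity chromatography, after which TEV protease can cleave off the tag to leave near-native protein. The promoter is not listed as a field, but the recommended sequencing primers are T7 and T7-term. This indicates that the insert sits between a T7 promoter and a T7 terminator, so expression would depend on a host strain supplying T7 RNA polymerase. The listed Mach1 strain serves for propagation. Typical use is recombinant production of the BPTF fragment for structural and biophysical studies.
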