>Addgene plasmid #39111 | BPTF | depositor partial sequence | sequence record 49168 | BPTF sequence 472 bps
CATATGCACCATCATCATCATCATTCTTCTGGTGTAGATCTGGGTACCGAGAACCTGTACTTCCAATCCA
TGCAGTGTCAGAGCACC
[357 nt withheld, positions 88-444]
TGACAGTAAAGGTGGATACGGATCCGAA
