>Addgene plasmid #39111 | BPTF | addgene partial sequence | sequence record 51909 | T7_term
CGGGCTTTGTTAGCAGCCGGATCTCAGTGGTGGTGGTGGTGGTGCTCGAGTGCGGCCGCAAGCTTGTCGA
CGGAGCTCGAATTCGGATCCGTATCCACCTTTACTGTCA
[357 nt withheld, positions 110-466]
GGTGCTCTGACACTGCATGGATTGGAAGTACAGGTTCTCGGTACCCAGATCTACACCAGAAGAATGATGA
TGATGATGGTGCATATGTATATCTCCTTCTTAAAGTTAAACAAAATTATTTCTAGAGGGGAATTGTTATC
CGCTCACAATTCCCCTATAGTGAGTCGTATTAATTTCGCGGGATCGAGATCTCGATCCTCTACGCCGGAC
GCATCGTGGCCGGCATCACCGGCGCCACAGGTGCGGTTGCTGGCGCCTATATCGCCGACATCACCGATGG
GGAAGATCGGGCTCGCCACTTCGGGCTCATGAGCGCTTGTTTCGGCGT
