>Addgene plasmid #39111 | BPTF | addgene partial sequence | sequence record 51910 | T7 5'-TAATACGACTCACTATAGGG-3'
TGTTTACTTTAAGAAGGAGATATACATATGCACCATCATCATCATCATTCTTCTGGTGTAGATCTGGGTA
CCGAGAACCTGTACTTCCAATCCATGCAGTGTCAGAGCACC
[357 nt withheld, positions 112-468]
TGACAGTAAAGGTGGATACGGATCCGAATTCGAGCTCCGTCGACAAGCTTGCGGCCGCACTCGAGCACCA
CCACCACCACCACTGAGATCCGGCTGCTAACAAAGCCCGAAAGGAAGCTGAGTTGGCTGCTGCCACCGCT
GAGCAATAACTAGCATAACCCCTTGGGGCCTCTAAACGGGTCTTGAGGGGTTTTTTGCTGAAAGGAGGAA
CTATATCCGGATTGGCGAATGGG
[124 nt withheld, positions 702-825]
CGCCGGCTTTCCCCGTCAAGCTC
